Addgene plasmid #67291: 1000.pCCLsin.cPPT.hPGK.Ascl1.WPRE
Purpose: Induce human iN conversion from fibroblast
Depositing lab: Malin Parmar. Depositing organization: Lund University. Publication: Direct neural conversion from human fibroblasts using self-regulating and nonintegrating viral vectors. Lau S, Rylander Ottosson D, Jakobsson J, Parmar M. Cell Rep. 2014 Dec 11;9(5):1673-80. doi: 10.1016/j.celrep.2014.11.017. Epub 2014 Dec 4. PubMed 25482564.
Backbone
  Vector backbone: pCCL-cppt-PGK-WPRE
  Backbone size w/o insert (bp): 7041
  Vector type: Mammalian Expression, Lentiviral
Growth in bacteria
  Bacterial resistance: Ampicillin, 100 μg/mL
  Growth temperature: 37°C
  Growth strain: Stbl3
  Copy number: Unknown
Gene/Insert
  Gene/Insert name: Asc1 (alt name: Mash1)
  Species: M. musculus (mouse)
  Insert size (bp): 696
  GenBank ID: NC_000076.6
  Entrez Gene: Ascl1 (a.k.a. ASH1, Mash1, bHLHa46)
  Promoter: PGK
  Cloning method: Restriction Enzyme; 5′ cloning site NheI (not destroyed); 3′ cloning site SalI (not destroyed)
  Sequencing primers: 5′ ggagcgcacgtcgg; 3′ cagcaaccaggatttatacaagg
Terms and licenses: Academic/Nonprofit Terms; Industry Terms: Not Available to Industry
How to cite: 1000.pCCLsin.cPPT.hPGK.Ascl1.WPRE was a gift from Malin Parmar (Addgene plasmid # 67291 ; http://n2t.net/addgene:67291 ; RRID:Addgene_67291)
