[The description below was written by a language model from this plasmid's Addgene catalogue record and pLannotate feature annotations shown in this document.]
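Description:
1000.pCCLsin.cPPT.hPGK.Ascl1.WPRE is a third-generation-style, self-inactivating HIV-1 lentiviral transfer plasmid for constitutive expression of mouse Ascl1 (Mash1) in mammalian cells. It is built on the pCCL-cppt-PGK-WPRE backbone, and the full depositor sequence is 7,800 nt. In E. coli it is maintained through a high-copy ColE1/pUC-type origin and selected with ampicillin via the bla gene. The backbone also retains cloning-vector remnants: lac promoter/operator and lacZα fragments, T3 and T7 promoters, an f1 origin, and an SV40 origin.

In the viral portion, a CMV enhancer/promoter replaces the U3 region of the truncated 5' LTR, which is the usual chimeric arrangement allowing Tat-independent transcription of the genomic RNA in packaging cells. Downstream lie the Ψ packaging signal with a gag fragment, the Rev response element for nuclear export of unspliced RNA, and the cPPT/CTS, which improves nuclear import and transduction efficiency. The internal expression cassette uses the human PGK promoter to drive the Ascl1 coding sequence, cloned between NheI and SalI sites. It is followed by a WPRE to enhance transcript stability and expression. The ΔU3 3' LTR removes viral promoter activity after reverse transcription, so that in transduced cells expression depends only on the PGK promoter. An SV40 polyadenylation signal sits beyond the LTR. No tag, reporter or mammalian selection marker is annotated.

Ascl1 is a proneural bHLH transcription factor, and the stated purpose of the construct is to induce conversion of human fibroblasts into induced neurons (iN). The associated work concerns direct neural conversion with viral vectors.
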