Features (pLannotate 1.2.2; 28 found; start..end, strand, type, name):
     27..131     +  promoter       AmpR promoter: bla
    132..992     +  CDS            AmpR: β-lactamase; bla; confers resistance to ampicillin, carbenicillin, and related antibiotics
   1163..1751    +  rep_origin     ori: high-copy-number ColE1/pMB1/pBR322/pUC origin of replication
   1934..2026    +  CDS            lacI (fragment): lac repressor; lacI; The lac repressor binds to the lac operator to inhibit transcription in E. coli. This inhibition can be relieved by adding lactose or isopropyl-β-D-thiogalactopyranoside (IPTG).
   2039..2060    +  protein_bind   CAP binding site: CAP binding activates transcription in the presence of cAMP. E. coli catabolite activator protein
   2075..2105    +  promoter       lac promoter: promoter for the E. coli lac operon
   2113..2129    +  protein_bind   lac operator: The lac repressor binds to the lac operator to inhibit transcription in E. coli. This inhibition can be relieved by adding lactose or isopropyl-β-D-thiogalactopyranoside (IPTG). lac repressor encoded by lacI
   2174..2192    +  promoter       T3 promoter: promoter for bacteriophage T3 RNA polymerase
   2293..2672    +  enhancer       CMV enhancer: human cytomegalovirus immediate early enhancer
   2673..2876    +  promoter       CMV promoter: human cytomegalovirus (CMV) immediate early promoter
   2891..3071    +  LTR            5' LTR (truncated): truncated 5' long terminal repeat (LTR) from HIV-1
   3115..3240    +  misc_feature   HIV-1 Ψ: packaging signal of human immunodeficiency virus type 1
   3224..3587    +  CDS            HIV-1 gag (fragment): gag protein from human immunodeficiency virus 1; gag
   3682..4018    +  ncRNA          RRE: Accession: RF00036 - HIV Rev response element
   4343..4443    +  CDS            Rev (fragment): human immunodeficiency virus 1 (HIV-1) Rev protein; rev; enhances nuclear export of unspliced and incompletely spliced viral mRNAs
   4462..4579    +  misc_feature   cPPT/CTS: central polypurine tract and central termination sequence of HIV-1
   4599..4622    -  misc_feature   MCS (fragment): pBluescript multiple cloning site
   4626..5136    +  promoter       hPGK promoter: human phosphoglycerate kinase 1 promoter
   5161..5853    +  CDS            Ascl1 (sequence withheld): ASCL1_MOUSE - Also known as Ash1 From Mus musculus (Mouse).
   5857..5881    +  misc_feature   MCS (fragment): pBluescript multiple cloning site
   5889..6435    +  misc_feature   WPRE (fragment): woodchuck hepatitis virus posttranscriptional regulatory element
   6450..6518    +  CDS            nef (fragment): NEF_HV1Z2 - Experimental evidence at protein level: Swiss-Prot protein existence level 1. Extracellular Nef protein targets CD4(+) T-lymphocytes for apoptosis by interacting with CXCR4 surface receptors. From Human immunodeficiency virus type 1 group M subtype D (isolate Z2/CDC-Z34) (HIV-1).
   6520..6753    +  LTR            3' LTR (ΔU3): self-inactivating 3' long terminal repeat (LTR) from HIV-1
   6825..6946    +  polyA_signal   SV40 poly(A) signal: SV40 polyadenylation signal
   6986..7121    +  rep_origin     SV40 ori: SV40 origin of replication
   7154..7172    -  promoter       T7 promoter: promoter for bacteriophage T7 RNA polymerase
   7180..7335    +  CDS            lacZα (fragment): LacZα fragment of β-galactosidase; lacZ fragment
   7343..7798    +  rep_origin     f1 ori (sequence partly withheld): f1 bacteriophage origin of replication; arrow indicates direction of (+) strand synthesis
>Addgene plasmid #67291 | 1000.pCCLsin.cPPT.hPGK.Ascl1.WPRE | depositor full sequence | sequence record 119453 | 1000.pCCLsin.cPPT.hPGK.Ascl1.WPRE sequence 7800 bps
CAGGTGGCACTTTTCGGGGAAATGTGCGCGGAACCCCTATTTGTTTATTTTTCTAAATACATTCAAATAT
GTATCCGCTCATGAGACAATAACCCTGATAAATGCTTCAATAATATTGAAAAAGGAAGAGTATGAGTATT
CAACATTTCCGTGTCGCCCTTATTCCCTTTTTTGCGGCATTTTGCCTTCCTGTTTTTGCTCACCCAGAAA
CGCTGGTGAAAGTAAAAGATGCTGAAGATCAGTTGGGTGCACGAGTGGGTTACATCGAACTGGATCTCAA
CAGCGGTAAGATCCTTGAGAGTTTTCGCCCCGAAGAACGTTTTCCAATGATGAGCACTTTTAAAGTTCTG
CTATGTGGCGCGGTATTATCCCGTATTGACGCCGGGCAAGAGCAACTCGGTCGCCGCATACACTATTCTC
AGAATGACTTGGTTGAGTACTCACCAGTCACAGAAAAGCATCTTACGGATGGCATGACAGTAAGAGAATT
ATGCAGTGCTGCCATAACCATGAGTGATAACACTGCGGCCAACTTACTTCTGACAACGATCGGAGGACCG
AAGGAGCTAACCGCTTTTTTGCACAACATGGGGGATCATGTAACTCGCCTTGATCGTTGGGAACCGGAGC
TGAATGAAGCCATACCAAACGACGAGCGTGACACCACGATGCCTGTAGCAATGGCAACAACGTTGCGCAA
ACTATTAACTGGCGAACTACTTACTCTAGCTTCCCGGCAACAATTAATAGACTGGATGGAGGCGGATAAA
GTTGCAGGACCACTTCTGCGCTCGGCCCTTCCGGCTGGCTGGTTTATTGCTGATAAATCTGGAGCCGGTG
AGCGTGGGTCTCGCGGTATCATTGCAGCACTGGGGCCAGATGGTAAGCCCTCCCGTATCGTAGTTATCTA
CACGACGGGGAGTCAGGCAACTATGGATGAACGAAATAGACAGATCGCTGAGATAGGTGCCTCACTGATT
AAGCATTGGTAACTGTCAGACCAAGTTTACTCATATATACTTTAGATTGATTTAAAACTTCATTTTTAAT
TTAAAAGGATCTAGGTGAAGATCCTTTTTGATAATCTCATGACCAAAATCCCTTAACGTGAGTTTTCGTT
CCACTGAGCGTCAGACCCCGTAGAAAAGATCAAAGGATCTTCTTGAGATCCTTTTTTTCTGCGCGTAATC
TGCTGCTTGCAAACAAAAAAACCACCGCTACCAGCGGTGGTTTGTTTGCCGGATCAAGAGCTACCAACTC
TTTTTCCGAAGGTAACTGGCTTCAGCAGAGCGCAGATACCAAATACTGTCCTTCTAGTGTAGCCGTAGTT
AGGCCACCACTTCAAGAACTCTGTAGCACCGCCTACATACCTCGCTCTGCTAATCCTGTTACCAGTGGCT
GCTGCCAGTGGCGATAAGTCGTGTCTTACCGGGTTGGACTCAAGACGATAGTTACCGGATAAGGCGCAGC
GGTCGGGCTGAACGGGGGGTTCGTGCACACAGCCCAGCTTGGAGCGAACGACCTACACCGAACTGAGATA
CCTACAGCGTGAGCTATGAGAAAGCGCCACGCTTCCCGAAGGGAGAAAGGCGGACAGGTATCCGGTAAGC
GGCAGGGTCGGAACAGGAGAGCGCACGAGGGAGCTTCCAGGGGGAAACGCCTGGTATCTTTATAGTCCTG
TCGGGTTTCGCCACCTCTGACTTGAGCGTCGATTTTTGTGATGCTCGTCAGGGGGGCGGAGCCTATGGAA
AAACGCCAGCAACGCGGCCTTTTTACGGTTCCTGGCCTTTTGCTGGCCTTTTGCTCACATGTTCTTTCCT
GCGTTATCCCCTGATTCTGTGGATAACCGTATTACCGCCTTTGAGTGAGCTGATACCGCTCGCCGCAGCC
GAACGACCGAGCGCAGCGAGTCAGTGAGCGAGGAAGCGGAAGAGCGCCCAATACGCAAACCGCCTCTCCC
CGCGCGTTGGCCGATTCATTAATGCAGCTGGCACGACAGGTTTCCCGACTGGAAAGCGGGCAGTGAGCGC
AACGCAATTAATGTGAGTTAGCTCACTCATTAGGCACCCCAGGCTTTACACTTTATGCTTCCGGCTCGTA
TGTTGTGTGGAATTGTGAGCGGATAACAATTTCACACAGGAAACAGCTATGACCATGATTACGCCAAGCG
CGCAATTAACCCTCACTAAAGGGAACAAAAGCTGGAGCTGCAAGCTTGGCCATTGCATACGTTGTATCCA
TATCATAATATGTACATTTATATTGGCTCATGTCCAACATTACCGCCATGTTGACATTGATTATTGACTA
GTTATTAATAGTAATCAATTACGGGGTCATTAGTTCATAGCCCATATATGGAGTTCCGCGTTACATAACT
TACGGTAAATGGCCCGCCTGGCTGACCGCCCAACGACCCCCGCCCATTGACGTCAATAATGACGTATGTT
CCCATAGTAACGCCAATAGGGACTTTCCATTGACGTCAATGGGTGGAGTATTTACGGTAAACTGCCCACT
TGGCAGTACATCAAGTGTATCATATGCCAAGTACGCCCCCTATTGACGTCAATGACGGTAAATGGCCCGC
CTGGCATTATGCCCAGTACATGACCTTATGGGACTTTCCTACTTGGCAGTACATCTACGTATTAGTCATC
GCTATTACCATGGTGATGCGGTTTTGGCAGTACATCAATGGGCGTGGATAGCGGTTTGACTCACGGGGAT
TTCCAAGTCTCCACCCCATTGACGTCAATGGGAGTTTGTTTTGGCACCAAAATCAACGGGACTTTCCAAA
ATGTCGTAACAACTCCGCCCCATTGACGCAAATGGGCGGTAGGCGTGTACGGTGGGAGGTCTATATAAGC
AGAGCTCGTTTAGTGAACCGGGGTCTCTCTGGTTAGACCAGATCTGAGCCTGGGAGCTCTCTGGCTAACT
AGGGAACCCACTGCTTAAGCCTCAATAAAGCTTGCCTTGAGTGCTTCAAGTAGTGTGTGCCCGTCTGTTG
TGTGACTCTGGTAACTAGAGATCCCTCAGACCCTTTTAGTCAGTGTGGAAAATCTCTAGCAGTGGCGCCC
GAACAGGGACCTGAAAGCGAAAGGGAAACCAGAGCTCTCTCGACGCAGGACTCGGCTTGCTGAAGCGCGC
ACGGCAAGAGGCGAGGGGCGGCGACTGGTGAGTACGCCAAAAATTTTGACTAGCGGAGGCTAGAAGGAGA
GAGATGGGTGCGAGAGCGTCAGTATTAAGCGGGGGAGAATTAGATCGCGATGGGAAAAAATTCGGTTAAG
GCCAGGGGGAAAGAAAAAATATAAATTAAAACATATAGTATGGGCAAGCAGGGAGCTAGAACGATTCGCA
GTTAATCCTGGCCTGTTAGAAACATCAGAAGGCTGTAGACAAATACTGGGACAGCTACAACCATCCCTTC
AGACAGGATCAGAAGAACTTAGATCATTATATAATACAGTAGCAACCCTCTATTGTGTGCATCAAAGGAT
AGAGATAAAAGACACCAAGGAAGCTTTAGACAAGATAGAGGAAGAGCAAAACAAAAGTAAGACCACCGCA
CAGCAAGCGGCCGCTGATCTTCAGACCTGGAGGAGGAGATATGAGGGACAATTGGAGAAGTGAATTATAT
AAATATAAAGTAGTAAAAATTGAACCATTAGGAGTAGCACCCACCAAGGCAAAGAGAAGAGTGGTGCAGA
GAGAAAAAAGAGCAGTGGGAATAGGAGCTTTGTTCCTTGGGTTCTTGGGAGCAGCAGGAAGCACTATGGG
CGCAGCCTCAATGACGCTGACGGTACAGGCCAGACAATTATTGTCTGGTATAGTGCAGCAGCAGAACAAT
TTGCTGAGGGCTATTGAGGCGCAACAGCATCTGTTGCAACTCACAGTCTGGGGCATCAAGCAGCTCCAGG
CAAGAATCCTGGCTGTGGAAAGATACCTAAAGGATCAACAGCTCCTGGGGATTTGGGGTTGCTCTGGAAA
ACTCATTTGCACCACTGCTGTGCCTTGGAATGCTAGTTGGAGTAATAAATCTCTGGAACAGATTTGGAAT
CACACGACCTGGATGGAGTGGGACAGAGAAATTAACAATTACACAAGCTTAATACACTCCTTAATTGAAG
AATCGCAAAACCAGCAAGAAAAGAATGAACAAGAATTATTGGAATTAGATAAATGGGCAAGTTTGTGGAA
TTGGTTTAACATAACAAATTGGCTGTGGTATATAAAATTATTCATAATGATAGTAGGAGGCTTGGTAGGT
TTAAGAATAGTTTTTGCTGTACTTTCTATAGTGAATAGAGTTAGGCAGGGATATTCACCATTATCGTTTC
AGACCCACCTCCCAACCCCGAGGGGACCCGACAGGCCCGAAGGAATAGAAGAAGAAGGTGGAGAGAGAGA
CAGAGACAGATCCATTCGATTAGTGAACGGATCTCGACGGTATCGGTTAACTTTTAAAAGAAAAGGGGGG
ATTGGGGGGTACAGTGCAGGGGAAAGAATAGTAGACATAATAGCAACAGACATACAAACTAAAGAATTAC
AAAAACAAATTACAAAAATTCAAAATTTTATCGATCACGAGACTAGCCTCGAGAAGCTTGATATCGAATT
CCCACGGGGTTGGGGTTGCGCCTTTTCCAAGGCAGCCCTGGGTTTGCGCAGGGACGCGGCTGCTCTGGGC
GTGGTTCCGGGAAACGCAGCGGCGCCGACCCTGGGTCTCGCACATTCTTCACGTCCGTTCGCAGCGTCAC
CCGGATCTTCGCCGCTACCCTTGTGGGCCCCCCGGCGACGCTTCCTGCTCCGCCCCTAAGTCGGGAAGGT
TCCTTGCGGTTCGCGGCGTGCCGGACGTGACAAACGGAAGCCGCACGTCTCACTAGTACCCTCGCAGACG
GACAGCGCCAGGGAGCAATGGCAGCGCGCCGACCGCGATGGGCTGTGGCCAATAGCGGCTGCTCAGCGGG
GCGCGCCGAGAGCAGCGGCCGGGAAGGGGCGGTGCGGGAGGCGGGGTGTGGGGCGGTAGTGTGGGCCCTG
TTCCTGCCCGCGCGGTGTTCCGCATTCTGCAAGCCTCCGGAGCGCACGTCGGCAGTCGGCTCCCTCGTTG
ACCGAATCACCGACCTCTCTCCCCAGGGGGATCCACCGGTGCTAGCCACC
[693 nt withheld, positions 5161-5853]
TGAGAATTCGATATCAAGCTTATCGATAAGTCGACAATCAACCTCTGGATTACAAAATTTGTGAAAGATT
GACTGGTATTCTTAACTATGTTGCTCCTTTTACGCTATGTGGATACGCTGCTTTAATGCCTTTGTATCAT
GCTATTGCTTCCCGTATGGCTTTCATTTTCTCCTCCTTGTATAAATCCTGGTTGCTGTCTCTTTATGAGG
AGTTGTGGCCCGTTGTCAGGCAACGTGGCGTGGTGTGCACTGTGTTTGCTGACGCAACCCCCACTGGTTG
GGGCATTGCCACCACCTGTCAGCTCCTTTCCGGGACTTTCGCTTTCCCCCTCCCTATTGCCACGGCGGAA
CTCATCGCCGCCTGCCTTGCCCGCTGCTGGACAGGGGCTCGGCTGTTGGGCACTGACAATTCCGTGGTGT
TGTCGGGGAAGCTGACGTCCTTTCCATGGCTGCTCGCCTGTGTTGCCACCTGGATTCTGCGCGGGACGTC
CTTCTGCTACGTCCCTTCGGCCCTCAATCCAGCGGACCTTCCTTCCCGCGGCCTGCTGCCGGCTCTAGAG
CCTCTTCCGCGTCTTCGCCTTCCCGGGTCGAGCTCGGTACCTTTAAGACCAATGACTTACAAGGCAGCTG
TAGATCTTAGCCACTTTTTAAAAGAAAAGGGGGGACTGGAAGGGCTAATTCACTCCCAACGAAGACAAGA
TCTGCTTTTTGCTTGTACTGGGTCTCTCTGGTTAGACCAGATCTGAGCCTGGGAGCTCTCTGGCTAACTA
GGGAACCCACTGCTTAAGCCTCAATAAAGCTTGCCTTGAGTGCTTCAAGTAGTGTGTGCCCGTCTGTTGT
GTGACTCTGGTAACTAGAGATCCCTCAGACCCTTTTAGTCAGTGTGGAAAATCTCTAGCAGTAGTAGTTC
ATGTCATCTTATTATTCAGTATTTATAACTTGCAAAGAAATGAATATCAGAGAGTGAGAGGAACTTGTTT
ATTGCAGCTTATAATGGTTACAAATAAAGCAATAGCATCACAAATTTCACAAATAAAGCATTTTTTTCAC
TGCATTCTAGTTGTGGTTTGTCCAAACTCATCAATGTATCTTATCATGTCTGGCTCTAGCTATCCCGCCC
CTAACTCCGCCCATCCCGCCCCTAACTCCGCCCAGTTCCGCCCATTCTCCGCCCCATGGCTGACTAATTT
TTTTTATTTATGCAGAGGCCGAGGCCGCCTCGGCCTCTGAGCTATTCCAGAAGTAGTGAGGAGGCTTTTT
TGGAGGCCTAGGCTTTTGCGTCGAGACGTACCCAATTCGCCCTATAGTGAGTCGTATTACGCGCGCTCAC
TGGCCGTCGTTTTACAACGTCGTGACTGGGAAAACCCTGGCGTTACCCAACTTAATCGCCTTGCAGCACA
TCCCCCTTTCGCCAGCTGGCGTAATAGCGAAGAGGCCCGCACCGATCGCCCTTCCCAACAGTTGCGCAGC
CTGAATGGCGAATGGCGCG
[124 nt withheld, positions 7343-7466]
C
[91 nt withheld, positions 7468-7558]
A
[49 nt withheld, positions 7560-7608]
CCTTTGACGTTGGAGTCCACGTTCTTT
[37 nt withheld, positions 7636-7672]
ACCCTATCTCGGTCTATTCTTTTGATTTATAAGGGATTTTGCCGATTTCGGCCTATTGGTTAAAAAATGA
GCTGATTTAACAAAAATTTAACGCGAATTTTAACAAAATATTAACGTTTACAATTTCC
