>Addgene plasmid #67291 | 1000.pCCLsin.cPPT.hPGK.Ascl1.WPRE | addgene partial sequence | sequence record 119445 | WPRE-R 5'-CATAGCGTAAAAGGAGCAACA-3'
TTGTAATCCAGAGGTTGATTGTCGACTTATCGATAAGCTTGATATCGAATTCTCA
[297 nt withheld, positions 56-352]
G
[344 nt withheld, positions 354-697]
