>Addgene plasmid #67291 | 1000.pCCLsin.cPPT.hPGK.Ascl1.WPRE | addgene partial sequence | sequence record 119446 | biPGK-F  5'-CTGACAATTCCGTGGTGTTGTCGG-3'
TGTGTTGCCACCTGGATTCTGCGCGGGACGTCCTTCTGCTACGTCCCTTCGGCCCTCAATCCAGCGGACC
TTCCTTCCCGCGGCCTGCTGCCGGCTCTAGAGCCTCTTCCGCGTCTTCGCCTTCCCGGGTCGAGCTCGGT
ACCTTTAAGACCAATGACTTACAAGGCAGCTGTAGATCTTAGCCACTTTTTAAAAGAAAAGGGGGGACTG
GAAGGGCTAATTCACTCCCAACGAAGACAAGATCTGCTTTTTGCTTGTACTGGGTCTCTCTGGTTAGACC
AGATCTGAGCCTGGGAGCTCTCTGGCTAACTAGGGAACCCACTGCTTAAGCCTCAATAAAGCTTGCCTTG
AGTGCTTCAAGTAGTGTGTGCCCGTCTGTTGTGTGACTCTGGTAACTAGAGATCCCTCAGACCCTTTTAG
TCAGTGTGGAAAATCTCTAGCAGTAGTAGTTCATGTCATCTTATTATTCAGTATTTATAACTTGCAAAGA
AATGAATATCAGAGAGTGAGAGGAACTTGTTTATTGCAGCTTATAATGGTTACAAATAAAGCAATAGCAT
CACAAATTTCACAAATAAAGCATTTTTTTCACTGCATTCTAGTTGTGGTTTGTCCAAACTCATCAATGTA
TCTTATCATGTCTGGCTCTAGCTATCCCGCCCCTAACTCCGCCCATCCCG
